Addgene plasmid #160704: pTrichoGate-4
Purpose: Trichoderma optimised Synthetic mCherry bordered by BsaI restriction sites
Depositing lab: Artemio Mendoza. Publication: TrichoGate: An Improved Vector System for a Large Scale of Functional Analysis of Trichoderma Genes. Nogueira-Lopez G, Padilla-Arizmendi F, Inwood S, Lyne S, Steyaert JM, Nieto-Jacobo MF, Stewart A, Mendoza-Mendoza A. Front Microbiol. 2019 Dec 10;10:2794. doi: 10.3389/fmicb.2019.02794. eCollection 2019. PubMed 31921006.
Backbone
  Vector backbone: pICH41021
  Vector type: Synthetic Biology
Growth in bacteria
  Bacterial resistance: Ampicillin, 100 μg/mL
  Growth temperature: 37°C
  Growth strain: DH5alpha
  Copy number: High Copy
Gene/Insert
  Gene/Insert name: optimised synthetic mCherry
  Species: Synthetic
  GenBank ID: MN007108
  Cloning method: Ligation Independent Cloning
Terms and licenses: Academic/Nonprofit Terms; Industry Terms: Not Available to Industry
How to cite: pTrichoGate-4 was a gift from Artemio Mendoza (Addgene plasmid # 160704 ; http://n2t.net/addgene:160704 ; RRID:Addgene_160704)
