[The description below was written by a language model from this plasmid's Addgene catalogue record and pLannotate feature annotations shown in this document.]
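Description:
pTrichoGate-4 is a small (about 3.4 kb) synthetic-biology part plasmid built on the pICH41021 backbone, a pUC-type cloning vector. It belongs to the TrichoGate vector system, which was developed for large-scale functional analysis of genes in the filamentous fungus Trichoderma. The plasmid is maintained in E. coli at high copy number through a ColE1/pUC-family origin of replication. Selection is with ampicillin, via a β-lactamase gene driven by its own bla promoter. The feature table also picks up the usual remnants of the pUC lineage. These include a partial multiple cloning site, the lac promoter with its operator and CAP binding site, a lacZα fragment, and short fragments of lacI, rop and bom. These are backbone leftovers rather than functional parts of the payload.

The payload is a synthetic mCherry coding sequence, annotated as a 708 nt CDS, that has been optimised for expression in Trichoderma. mCherry is a monomeric, rapidly maturing red fluorescent protein derived from Discosoma. According to the record, the coding sequence is bordered by BsaI restriction sites, although these sites are not annotated in the feature table. BsaI is a type IIS enzyme that cuts outside its recognition site, so flanking sites of this kind normally allow a part to be released with defined overhangs and joined to other modules by Golden Gate-style assembly.

No fungal promoter, terminator or fungal selection marker is annotated. The only nearby promoter is the lac promoter, which lies downstream of mCherry and points away from it on the opposite strand. The plasmid therefore appears to be a donor of the mCherry module rather than an expression vector, supplying a red fluorescent reporter or fusion tag for assembly into Trichoderma constructs.
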