Features (pLannotate 1.2.2; 12 found; start..end, strand, type, name):
      1..708     +  CDS            mCherry: mCherry is a basic (constitutively fluorescent) red fluorescent protein published in 2004, derived from Discosoma sp.. It is reported to be a very rapidly-maturing monomer with low acid sensitivity.
    721..760     +  misc_feature   MCS (fragment): pUC18/19 multiple cloning site
    797..813     -  protein_bind   lac operator: The lac repressor binds to the lac operator to inhibit transcription in E. coli. This inhibition can be relieved by adding lactose or isopropyl-β-D-thiogalactopyranoside (IPTG). lac repressor encoded by lacI
    821..851     -  promoter       lac promoter: promoter for the E. coli lac operon
    866..887     -  protein_bind   CAP binding site: CAP binding activates transcription in the presence of cAMP. E. coli catabolite activator protein
    900..992     -  CDS            lacI (fragment): lac repressor; lacI; The lac repressor binds to the lac operator to inhibit transcription in E. coli. This inhibition can be relieved by adding lactose or isopropyl-β-D-thiogalactopyranoside (IPTG).
   1175..1763    -  rep_origin     ori: high-copy-number ColE1/pMB1/pBR322/pUC origin of replication
   1934..2794    -  CDS            AmpR: β-lactamase; bla; confers resistance to ampicillin, carbenicillin, and related antibiotics
   2795..2899    -  promoter       AmpR promoter: bla
   2994..3029    +  CDS            rop (fragment): Rop protein, which maintains plasmids at low copy number; rop
   3131..3230    +  misc_feature   bom (fragment): basis of mobility region from pBR322
   3236..3393    -  CDS            lacZα (fragment): LacZα fragment of β-galactosidase; lacZ fragment
>Addgene plasmid #160704 | pTrichoGate-4 | addgene full sequence | sequence record 325816 | Addgene NGS Result
ATGGTCAGCAAGGGCGAAGAAGACAACATGGCTATTATCAAGGAGTTTATGCGATTCAAGGTTCACATGG
AAGGCAGCGTCAACGGCCACGAGTTCGAAATCGAGGGTGAAGGCGAGGGCCGACCCTACGAGGGCACCCA
GACTGCCAAGCTCAAGGTCACCAAGGGCGGTCCCCTCCCTTTCGCTTGGGACATCCTGTCTCCACAGTTC
ATGTACGGTAGCAAGGCCTATGTTAAGCATCCAGCTGACATTCCCGATTACCTCAAGCTGTCCTTCCCTG
AAGGCTTTAAGTGGGAGCGTGTCATGAACTTTGAAGATGGCGGTGTCGTTACCGTTACTCAGGACTCTAG
CCTTCAAGATGGCGAGTTCATCTACAAGGTCAAGCTGCGCGGCACCAACTTTCCTTCAGACGGCCCAGTT
ATGCAGAAGAAGACTATGGGCTGGGAAGCCTCCTCAGAGCGCATGTATCCTGAAGATGGTGCTCTGAAGG
GCGAGATTAAGCAGCGACTTAAGTTGAAGGACGGCGGTCACTACGATGCCGAGGTCAAGACCACTTATAA
GGCTAAGAAGCCCGTCCAACTTCCTGGCGCCTACAACGTCAACATCAAGTTGGACATTACCTCCCATAAC
GAAGATTATACTATTGTTGAGCAATATGAGCGAGCCGAGGGCCGACACAGCACTGGTGGTATGGACGAAC
TCTACAAGTAAGCTTAGAGACCGGGGATCCTCTAGAGTCGACCTGCAGGCATGCAAGCTTGGCGTAATCA
TGGTCATAGCTGTTTCCTGTGTGAAATTGTTATCCGCTCACAATTCCACACAACATACGAGCCGGAAGCA
TAAAGTGTAAAGCCTGGGGTGCCTAATGAGTGAGCTAACTCACATTAATTGCGTTGCGCTCACTGCCCGC
TTTCCAGTCGGGAAACCTGTCGTGCCAGCTGCATTAATGAATCGGCCAACGCGCGGGGAGAGGCGGTTTG
CGTATTGGGCGCTCTTCCGCTTCCTCGCTCACTGACTCGCTGCGCTCGGTCGTTCGGCTGCGGCGAGCGG
TATCAGCTCACTCAAAGGCGGTAATACGGTTATCCACAGAATCAGGGGATAACGCAGGAAAGAACATGTG
AGCAAAAGGCCAGCAAAAGGCCAGGAACCGTAAAAAGGCCGCGTTGCTGGCGTTTTTCCATAGGCTCCGC
CCCCCTGACGAGCATCACAAAAATCGACGCTCAAGTCAGAGGTGGCGAAACCCGACAGGACTATAAAGAT
ACCAGGCGTTTCCCCCTGGAAGCTCCCTCGTGCGCTCTCCTGTTCCGACCCTGCCGCTTACCGGATACCT
GTCCGCCTTTCTCCCTTCGGGAAGCGTGGCGCTTTCTCATAGCTCACGCTGTAGGTATCTCAGTTCGGTG
TAGGTCGTTCGCTCCAAGCTGGGCTGTGTGCACGAACCCCCCGTTCAGCCCGACCGCTGCGCCTTATCCG
GTAACTATCGTCTTGAGTCCAACCCGGTAAGACACGACTTATCGCCACTGGCAGCAGCCACTGGTAACAG
GATTAGCAGAGCGAGGTATGTAGGCGGTGCTACAGAGTTCTTGAAGTGGTGGCCTAACTACGGCTACACT
AGAAGAACAGTATTTGGTATCTGCGCTCTGCTGAAGCCAGTTACCTTCGGAAAAAGAGTTGGTAGCTCTT
GATCCGGCAAACAAACCACCGCTGGTAGCGGTGGTTTTTTTGTTTGCAAGCAGCAGATTACGCGCAGAAA
AAAAGGATCTCAAGAAGATCCTTTGATCTTTTCTACGGGGTCTGACGCTCAGTGGAACGAAAACTCACGT
TAAGGGATTTTGGTCATGAGATTATCAAAAAGGATCTTCACCTAGATCCTTTTAAATTAAAAATGAAGTT
TTAAATCAATCTAAAGTATATATGAGTAAACTTGGTCTGACAGTTACCAATGCTTAATCAGTGAGGCACC
TATCTCAGCGATCTGTCTATTTCGTTCATCCATAGTTGCCTGACTCCCCGTCGTGTAGATAACTACGATA
CGGGAGGGCTTACCATCTGGCCCCAGTGCTGCAATGATACCGCGAGAACCACGCTCACCGGCTCCAGATT
TATCAGCAATAAACCAGCCAGCCGGAAGGGCCGAGCGCAGAAGTGGTCCTGCAACTTTATCCGCCTCCAT
CCAGTCTATTAATTGTTGCCGGGAAGCTAGAGTAAGTAGTTCGCCAGTTAATAGTTTGCGCAACGTTGTT
GCCATTGCTACAGGCATCGTGGTGTCACGCTCGTCGTTTGGTATGGCTTCATTCAGCTCCGGTTCCCAAC
GATCAAGGCGAGTTACATGATCCCCCATGTTGTGCAAAAAAGCGGTTAGCTCCTTCGGTCCTCCGATCGT
TGTCAGAAGTAAGTTGGCCGCAGTGTTATCACTCATGGTTATGGCAGCACTGCATAATTCTCTTACTGTC
ATGCCATCCGTAAGATGCTTTTCTGTGACTGGTGAGTACTCAACCAAGTCATTCTGAGAATAGTGTATGC
GGCGACCGAGTTGCTCTTGCCCGGCGTCAATACGGGATAATACCGCGCCACATAGCAGAACTTTAAAAGT
GCTCATCATTGGAAAACGTTCTTCGGGGCGAAAACTCTCAAGGATCTTACCGCTGTTGAGATCCAGTTCG
ATGTAACCCACTCGTGCACCCAACTGATCTTCAGCATCTTTTACTTTCACCAGCGTTTCTGGGTGAGCAA
AAACAGGAAGGCAAAATGCCGCAAAAAAGGGAATAAGGGCGACACGGAAATGTTGAATACTCATACTCTT
CCTTTTTCAATATTATTGAAGCATTTATCAGGGTTATTGTCTCATGAGCGGATACATATTTGAATGTATT
TAGAAAAATAAACAAATAGGGGTTCCGCGCACATTTCCCCGAAAAGTGCCACCTGACGTCTAAGAAACCA
TTATTATCATGACATTAACCTATAAAAATAGGCGTATCACGAGGCCCTTTCGACTCGCGCGTTTCGGTGA
TGACGGTGAAAACCTCTGACACATGCAGCTCCCGGAGATGGTCACAGCTTGTCTGTAAGCGGATGCCGGG
AGCAGACAAGCCCGTCAGGGCGCGTCAGCGGGTGTTGGCGGGTGTCGGGGCTGGCTTAACTATGCGGCAT
CAGAGCAGATTGTACTGAGAGTGCACCATATGCGGTGTGAAATACCGCACAGATGCGTAAGGAGAAAATA
CCGCATCAGGCGCCATTCGCCATTCAGGCTGCGCAACTGTTGGGAAGGGCGATCGGTGCGGGCCTCTTCG
CTATTACGCCAGCTGGCGAAAGGGGGATGTGCTGCAAGGCGATTAAGTTGGGTAACGCCAGGGTTTTCCC
AGTCACGACGTTGTAAAACGACGGCCAGTGAATTCGAGCTCGGTACCCGGTCTCTA
